>Addgene plasmid #12823 | DCT.VV.Orf135 | addgene partial sequence | sequence record 19212 | T7 5'-TAATACGACTCACTATAGGG-3'
AGCTCGGATCCAGTACCCTTCACCGAATTCCAGCTGACCACCTTGAAGGTGGAGAGCGTGACGTTCCTGA
CATTGTTGGGAATAGGATGCGTTCTATCATGCTGTACTATTCCGTCACGACCCATTAATATGAAATTTAA
GAATAGTGTGGAGACTGATGCTAATGCTAATTACAACATAGGAGACACTATAGAATATCTATGTCTACCT
GGATACAGAAAGCAAAAAATGGGACCTATATATGCTAAATGTACAGGTACTGGATGGACACTCTTTAATC
AATGTATTAAACGGAGATGCCCATCGCCTCGAGATATCGATAATGGCCAACTTGATATTGGTGGAGTAGA
CTTTGGCTCTAGTATAACGTACTCTTGTAATAGCGGATATCATTTGATCGGTGAATCTAAATCGTATTGT
GAATTAGGATCTACTGGATCTATGGTATGGAATCCCGAGGCACCTATTTGTGAATCTGTTAAATGCCAAT
CCCCTCCATCTATATCCAACGGAAGACATAACGGATACGAGGATTTTTATACCGATGGGAGCGTTGTAAC
TTATAGTTGCAATAGTGGATATTCGTTGATTGGTAACTCTGGTGTCCTGTGTTCAGGAGGAGAATGGTCC
GATCCACCCACGTGTCAGATTGTTAAATGTCCACATCCTACAATATCAAACGGATACTTGTCTAGCGGGT
TTAAAAGATCATACTCATACAACGACAAT
