[The description below was written by a language model from this plasmid's Addgene catalogue record.]
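Description:
DCT.VV.Orf135 is a mammalian expression plasmid built on the commercial pcDNA 3.1D V5-His-TOPO backbone (about 5.5 kb without insert) and carrying a single vaccinia virus open reading frame. The insert, roughly 0.8 kb, is designated VV.Orf135 within its library, with the alternative names VV_WR_025 and complement control protein. The record lists BamHI sites, both retained, flanking the insert at the 5′ and 3′ ends. The plasmid is maintained at high copy number in E. coli under ampicillin selection, and a neomycin resistance marker allows G418 selection of transfected mammalian cells.

No feature table is provided, so the promoter and tag arrangement are not explicitly recorded. Vectors of the pcDNA3.1 family generally drive expression from the CMV immediate-early promoter, and the use of a universal T7 primer for 5′ sequencing fits the T7 promoter site normally found upstream of the cloning site. The backbone name indicates C-terminal V5 and His tags, but the record does not say whether the ORF is fused in frame to them.

The construct belongs to a library of individually cloned vaccinia ORFs made for screening, associated with work identifying poxvirus CD8+ T cell determinants to inform smallpox vaccine design and characterization. The plasmid and insert names apply only within this library; the corresponding ORF names in the Copenhagen and WR strains are given in a supplementary spreadsheet. The depositors caution that the clone was made for screening and may differ from the canonical GenBank sequence of the gene, so the insert sequence should be checked against the available quality control data before relying on it.
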