Addgene plasmid #12823: DCT.VV.Orf135
Purpose: This plasmid was designed for screening purposes and may contain discrepancies relative to the current canonical GenBank version of the gene.
Depositing lab: Jack Bennink & Jon Yewdell. Depositing organization: National Institute of Allergy and Infectious Diseases (NIAID). Publication: Identification of poxvirus CD8+ T cell determinants to enable rational design and characterization of smallpox vaccines. Tscharke DC, Karupiah G, Zhou J, Palmore T, Irvine KR, Haeryfar SM, Williams S, Sidney J, Sette A, Bennink JR, Yewdell JW. J Exp Med. 2005 January 3; 201(1): 95–104. 10.1084/jem.20041912 PubMed 15623576.
Backbone
  Vector backbone: pcDNA 3.1D V5-His-TOPO
  Backbone manufacturer: Invitrogen
  Backbone size w/o insert (bp): 5514
  Vector type: Mammalian Expression
  Selectable markers: Neomycin (select with G418)
Growth in bacteria
  Bacterial resistance: Ampicillin, 100 μg/mL
  Growth temperature: 37°C
  Growth strain: DH5alpha
  Copy number: High Copy
Gene/Insert
  Gene/Insert name: VV.Orf135 (alt names: VV_WR_025; complement control protein)
  Species: Vaccinia Virus
  Insert size (bp): 792
  GenBank ID: 9790933
  Cloning method: Restriction Enzyme; 5′ cloning site BamHI (not destroyed); 3′ cloning site BamHI (not destroyed)
  Sequencing primers: 5′ Universal T7
Terms and licenses: Academic/Nonprofit Terms; Industry Terms: Not Available to Industry
Depositor comments: Please see the Vaccinia kit page ( https://www.addgene.org/vvorf/ ) for more information. The kit page contains the supplemental VVOrfData spreadsheet, which includes important information about this plasmid. The plasmid and insert names provided here relate only to this library. The name of the ORF (if present) in VACV strain Copenhagen and the name of the ORF (if annotated) in VACV strain WR sequence can be found in VVOrfData spreadsheet. Please note that the amino acid sequence given for each ORF in the spreadsheet may contain some errors. Additionally, changes from the expected sequence may be present in these plasmids. Please see Addgene's quality control sequence and sequencing notes in the VVOrfData spreadsheet before ordering this plasmid.
How to cite: DCT.VV.Orf135 was a gift from Jack Bennink & Jon Yewdell (Addgene plasmid # 12823 ; http://n2t.net/addgene:12823 ; RRID:Addgene_12823)
